>Addgene plasmid #220650 | AiP1417 - pAAV-AiE2051m_3xC2-minBG-SYFP2-WPRE-BGHpA | addgene full sequence | sequence record 461990 | Addgene NGS Result
CCTGCAGGCAGCTGCGCGCTCGCTCGCTCACTGAGGCCGCCCGGGCGTCGGGCGACCTTTGGTCGCCCGG
CCTCAGTGAGCGAGCGAGCGCGCAGAGAGGGAGTGGCCAACTCCATCACTAGGGGTTCCTGCGGCCGCAC
GCGTTTCTGTGTCAGGGGAAAAGAAATCAGCACCTCCCACAACGTCAACTGTGTCCTTTAGAGTAAGCAT
TCCAAAGTCTATATTCTGAGTCTAATCTCTCTTGGAAAGGTCAGCCTTTTCTTCCAAATACCAAGTGGAC
ATCTTTATGCACAGGTTCTGTGTCAGGGGAAAAGAAATCAGCACCTCCCACAACGTCAACTGTGTCCTTT
AGAGTAAGCATTCCAAAGTCTATATTCTGAGTCTAATCTCTCTTGGAAAGGTCAGCCTTTTCTTCCAAAT
ACCAAGTGGACATCTTTATGCACAGGTTCTGTGTCAGGGGAAAAGAAATCAGCACCTCCCACAACGTCAA
CTGTGTCCTTTAGAGTAAGCATTCCAAAGTCTATATTCTGAGTCTAATCTCTCTTGGAAAGGTCAGCCTT
TTCTTCCAAATACCAAGTGGACATCTTTATGCACAGGGAGCTCGGGCTGGGCATAAAAGTCAGGGCAGAG
CCATCTATTGCTTACATTTGCTTCTGGGATCCAGATCTTTCGAAGCTAGCGCTACCGGTCGCCACCATGG
TGAGCAAGGGCGAGGAGCTGTTCACCGGGGTGGTGCCCATCCTGGTCGAGCTGGACGGCGACGTAAACGG
CCACAAGTTCAGCGTGTCCGGCGAGGGCGAGGGCGATGCCACCTACGGCAAGCTGACCCTGAAGCTGATC
TGCACCACCGGCAAGCTGCCCGTGCCCTGGCCCACCCTCGTGACCACCCTGGGCTACGGCGTGCAGTGCT
TCGCCCGCTACCCCGACCACATGAAGCAGCACGACTTCTTCAAGTCCGCCATGCCCGAAGGCTACGTCCA
GGAGCGCACCATCTTCTTCAAGGACGACGGCAACTACAAGACCCGCGCCGAGGTGAAGTTCGAGGGCGAC
ACCCTGGTGAACCGCATCGAGCTGAAGGGCATCGACTTCAAGGAGGACGGCAACATCCTGGGGCACAAGC
TGGAGTACAACTACAACAGCCACAACGTCTATATCACCGCCGACAAGCAGAAGAACGGCATCAAGGCCAA
CTTCAAGATCCGCCACAACATCGAGGACGGCGGCGTGCAGCTCGCCGACCACTACCAGCAGAACACCCCC
ATCGGCGACGGCCCCGTGCTGCTGCCCGACAACCACTACCTGAGCTACCAGTCCAAGCTGAGCAAAGACC
CCAACGAGAAGCGCGATCACATGGTCCTGCTGGAGTTCGTGACCGCCGCCGGGATCACTCTCGGCATGGA
CGAGCTGTACAAGTAAGTCGACGGCGCGCCGCGGCCGCGAATTCGATATCATAATCAACCTCTGGATTAC
AAAATTTGTGAAAGATTGACTGGTATTCTTAACTATGTTGCTCCTTTTACGCTATGTGGATACGCTGCTT
TAATGCCTTTGTATCATGCTATTGCTTCCCGTATGGCTTTCATTTTCTCCTCCTTGTATAAATCCTGGTT
AGTTCTTGCCACGGCGGAACTCATCGCCGCCTGCCTTGCCCGCTGCTGGACAGGGGCTCGGCTGTTGGGC
ACTGACAATTCCGTGGCTCGAGAGATCTTCGACTGTGCCTTCTAGTTGCCAGCCATCTGTTGTTTGCCCC
TCCCCCGTGCCTTCCTTGACCCTGGAAGGTGCCACTCCCACTGTCCTTTCCTAATAAAATGAGGAAATTG
CATCGCATTGTCTGAGTAGGTGTCATTCTATTCTGGGGGGTGGGGTGGGGCAGGACAGCAAGGGGGAGGA
TTGGGAAGACAATAGCAGGCATGAGATCTCACGTGCGGACCGAGCGGCCGCAGGAACCCCTAGTGATGGA
GTTGGCCACTCCCTCTCTGCGCGCTCGCTCGCTCACTGAGGCCGGGCGACCAAAGGTCGCCCGACGCCCG
GGCTTTGCCCGGGCGGCCTCAGTGAGCGAGCGAGCGCGCAGCTGCCTGCAGGGGCGCCTGATGCGGTATT
TTCTCCTTACGCATCTGTGCGGTATTTCACACCGCATA
[95 nt withheld, positions 2139-2233]
T
[46 nt withheld, positions 2235-2280]
C
[141 nt withheld, positions 2282-2422]
CCTTTGACGTTGGAGTCCACGTTCTTT
[37 nt withheld, positions 2450-2486]
ACTCTATCTCGGGCTATTCTTTTGATTTATAAGGGATTTTGCCGATTTCGGTCTATTGGTTAAAAAATGA
GCTGATTTAACAAAAATTTAACGCGAATTTTAACAAAATATTAACGTTTACAATTTTATGGTGCACTCTC
AGTACAATCTGCTCTGATGCCGCATAGTTAAGCCAGCCCCGACACCCGCCAACACCCGCTGACGCGCCCT
GACGGGCTTGTCTGCTCCCGGCATCCGCTTACAGACAAGCTGTGACCGTCTCCGGGAGCTGCATGTGTCA
GAGGTTTTCACCGTCATCACCGAAACGCGCGAGACGAAAGGGCCTCGTGATACGCCTATTTTTATAGGTT
AATGTCATGATAATAATGGTTTCTTAGACGTCAGGTGGCACTTTTCGGGGAAATGTGCGCGGAACCCCTA
TTTGTTTATTTTTCTAAATACATTCAAATATGTATCCGCTCATGAGACAATAACCCTGATAAATGCTTCA
ATAATATTGAAAAAGGAAGAGTATGAGTATTCAACATTTCCGTGTCGCCCTTATTCCCTTTTTTGCGGCA
TTTTGCCTTCCTGTTTTTGCTCACCCAGAAACGCTGGTGAAAGTAAAAGATGCTGAAGATCAGTTGGGTG
CACGAGTGGGTTACATCGAACTGGATCTCAACAGCGGTAAGATCCTTGAGAGTTTTCGCCCCGAAGAACG
TTTTCCAATGATGAGCACTTTTAAAGTTCTGCTATGTGGCGCGGTATTATCCCGTATTGACGCCGGGCAA
GAGCAACTCGGTCGCCGCATACACTATTCTCAGAATGACTTGGTTGAGTACTCACCAGTCACAGAAAAGC
ATCTTACGGATGGCATGACAGTAAGAGAATTATGCAGTGCTGCCATAACCATGAGTGATAACACTGCGGC
CAACTTACTTCTGACAACGATCGGAGGACCGAAGGAGCTAACCGCTTTTTTGCACAACATGGGGGATCAT
GTAACTCGCCTTGATCGTTGGGAACCGGAGCTGAATGAAGCCATACCAAACGACGAGCGTGACACCACGA
TGCCTGTAGCAATGGCAACAACGTTGCGCAAACTATTAACTGGCGAACTACTTACTCTAGCTTCCCGGCA
ACAATTAATAGACTGGATGGAGGCGGATAAAGTTGCAGGACCACTTCTGCGCTCGGCCCTTCCGGCTGGC
TGGTTTATTGCTGATAAATCTGGAGCCGGTGAGCGTGGGTCTCGCGGTATCATTGCAGCACTGGGGCCAG
ATGGTAAGCCCTCCCGTATCGTAGTTATCTACACGACGGGGAGTCAGGCAACTATGGATGAACGAAATAG
ACAGATCGCTGAGATAGGTGCCTCACTGATTAAGCATTGGTAACTGTCAGACCAAGTTTACTCATATATA
CTTTAGATTGATTTAAAACTTCATTTTTAATTTAAAAGGATCTAGGTGAAGATCCTTTTTGATAATCTCA
TGACCAAAATCCCTTAACGTGAGTTTTCGTTCCACTGAGCGTCAGACCCCGTAGAAAAGATCAAAGGATC
TTCTTGAGATCCTTTTTTTCTGCGCGTAATCTGCTGCTTGCAAACAAAAAAACCACCGCTACCAGCGGTG
GTTTGTTTGCCGGATCAAGAGCTACCAACTCTTTTTCCGAAGGTAACTGGCTTCAGCAGAGCGCAGATAC
CAAATACTGTTCTTCTAGTGTAGCCGTAGTTAGGCCACCACTTCAAGAACTCTGTAGCACCGCCTACATA
CCTCGCTCTGCTAATCCTGTTACCAGTGGCTGCTGCCAGTGGCGATAAGTCGTGTCTTACCGGGTTGGAC
TCAAGACGATAGTTACCGGATAAGGCGCAGCGGTCGGGCTGAACGGGGGGTTCGTGCACACAGCCCAGCT
TGGAGCGAACGACCTACACCGAACTGAGATACCTACAGCGTGAGCTATGAGAAAGCGCCACGCTTCCCGA
AGGGAGAAAGGCGGACAGGTATCCGGTAAGCGGCAGGGTCGGAACAGGAGAGCGCACGAGGGAGCTTCCA
GGGGGAAACGCCTGGTATCTTTATAGTCCTGTCGGGTTTCGCCACCTCTGACTTGAGCGTCGATTTTTGT
GATGCTCGTCAGGGGGGCGGAGCCTATGGAAAAACGCCAGCAACGCGGCCTTTTTACGGTTCCTGGCCTT
TTGCTGGCCTTTTGCTCACATGT
Features (pLannotate 1.2.2; 14 found; start..end, strand, type, name):
     12..39      +  repeat_region  AAV2 ITR (fragment): inverted terminal repeat of adeno-associated virus serotype 2 inverted
     68..95      +  repeat_region  AAV2 ITR (fragment): inverted terminal repeat of adeno-associated virus serotype 2 inverted
    697..1413    +  CDS            SYFP2: SYFP2 is a basic (constitutively fluorescent) yellow fluorescent protein published in 2006, derived from Aequorea victoria. It is reported to be a very rapidly-maturing monomer with moderate acid sensitivity.
   1453..1610    +  misc_feature   WPRE (fragment): woodchuck hepatitis virus posttranscriptional regulatory element
   1616..1696    +  misc_feature   WPRE (fragment): woodchuck hepatitis virus posttranscriptional regulatory element
   1713..1824    +  polyA_signal   bGH poly(A) signal: bovine growth hormone polyadenylation signal
   1942..2082    +  repeat_region  AAV2 ITR: inverted terminal repeat of adeno-associated virus serotype 2 inverted
   2087..2138    -  misc_feature   bom (fragment): basis of mobility region from pBR322
   2157..2612    +  rep_origin     f1 ori (sequence partly withheld): f1 bacteriophage origin of replication; arrow indicates direction of (+) strand synthesis
   2613..2662    -  misc_feature   bom (fragment): basis of mobility region from pBR322
   2764..2799    -  CDS            rop (fragment): Rop protein, which maintains plasmids at low copy number; rop
   2894..2998    +  promoter       AmpR promoter: bla
   2999..3859    +  CDS            AmpR: β-lactamase; bla; confers resistance to ampicillin, carbenicillin, and related antibiotics
   4030..4618    +  rep_origin     ori: high-copy-number ColE1/pMB1/pBR322/pUC origin of replication
