[The description below was written by a language model from this plasmid's Addgene catalogue record and pLannotate feature annotations shown in this document.]
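Description:
AiP1417 - pAAV-AiE2051m_3xC2-minBG-SYFP2-WPRE-BGHpA is a 4,679 bp AAV transfer plasmid built on a pAAV2 backbone, intended for producing recombinant adeno-associated virus that reports enhancer activity in the brain. In bacteria it replicates from a high-copy ColE1/pUC-type origin and is selected with ampicillin through the β-lactamase gene and its native promoter. An f1 phage origin is also present, along with small remnants of pBR322 bom and rop sequences. The annotation finds a complete AAV2 inverted terminal repeat downstream of the cassette. Only short ITR fragments are detected at the upstream end, which may reflect the difficulty of sequencing and annotating these repeats.

Between the ITRs, the expression cassette places the AiE2051m_3xC2 enhancer upstream of the minBG promoter. The record describes this element as an optimized enhancer sequence, and its name suggests three copies of a core element. A minimal promoter has little activity by itself, so transcription depends on the enhancer, which is what confers cell-population specificity. Neither the enhancer nor minBG is annotated in the feature table, but they presumably lie in the unannotated region between the upstream ITR fragments and the reporter. The payload is SYFP2, a rapidly maturing monomeric yellow fluorescent protein. It is followed by a WPRE, detected as two fragments, which boosts transcript stability and expression, and by the bovine growth hormone polyadenylation signal. MluI and SgrAI sites are listed as the intact cloning sites.

Once packaged, the vector labels specific populations of brain cells with yellow fluorescence. The record does not state which cell type this enhancer targets.
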