Addgene plasmid #220650: AiP1417 - pAAV-AiE2051m_3xC2-minBG-SYFP2-WPRE-BGHpA
Purpose: AiE2051m_3xC2 is an optimized enhancer sequence, designed to drive AAV-mediated transgene expression in specific populations of brain cells
Depositing lab: Allen Institute for Brain Science & Bosiljka Tasic. Depositing organization: Allen Institute. Publication: A suite of enhancer AAVs and transgenic mouse lines for genetic access to cortical cell types. Ben-Simon Y, Hooper M, Narayan S, Daigle TL, Dwivedi D, Way SW, Oster A, Stafford DA, Mich JK, Taormina MJ, Martinez RA, Opitz-Araya X, Roth JR, Alexander JR, Allen S, Amster A, Arbuckle J, Ayala A, Baker PM, Bakken TE, Barcelli T, Barta S, Bendrick J, Bertagnolli D, Bielstein C, Bishwakarma P, Bowlus J, Boyer G, Brouner K, Casian B, Casper T, Chakka AB, Chakrabarty R, Chance RK, Chavan S, Clark M, Colbert K, Collman F, Daniel S, Departee M, DiValentin P, Donadio N, Dotson N, Egdorf T, Fliss T, Gabitto M, Garcia J, Gary A, Gasperini M, Gloe J, Goldy J, Gore BB, Graybuck L, Greisman N, Haeseleer F, Halterman C, Haradon Z, Hastings SD, Helback O, Ho W, Hockemeyer D, Huang C, Huff S, Hunker A, Johansen N, Jones D, Juneau Z, Kalmbach B, Kannan M, Khem S, Kussick E, Kutsal R, Larsen R, Lee C, Lee AY, Leibly M, Lenz GH, Li S, Liang E, Lusk N, Madigan Z, Malloy J, Malone J, McCue R, Melchor J, Mollenkopf T, Moosman S, Morin E, Newman D, Ng L, Ngo K, Omstead V, Otto S, Oyama A, Pena N, Pham T, Phillips E, Pom CA, Potekhina L, Ransford S, Ray PL, Rette D, Reynoldson C, Rimorin C, Rocha D, Ruiz A, Sanchez REA, Sawyer L, Sedeno-Cortes A, Sevigny JP, Shapovalova N, Shepard N, Shulga L, Sigler AR, Siverts L, Soliman S, Somasundaram S, Staats B, Stewart K, Szelenyi E, Tieu M, Trader C, Tran A, van Velthoven CTJ, Walker M, Wang Y, Weed N, Wirthlin M, Wood T, Wynalda B, Yao Z, Zhou T, Ariza J, Dee N, Reding M, Ronellenfitch K, Mufti S, Sunkin SM, Smith KA, Esposito L, Waters J, Thyagarajan B, Yao S, Lein ES, Zeng H, Levi BP, Ngai J, Ting JT, Tasic B. Cell. 2025 May 16:S0092-8674(25)00513-6. doi: 10.1016/j.cell.2025.05.002. PubMed 40403729.
Backbone
  Vector backbone: pAAV2
  Vector type: AAV
Growth in bacteria
  Bacterial resistance: Ampicillin, 100 μg/mL
  Growth temperature: 37°C
  Growth strain: NEB Stable
  Copy number: High Copy
Gene/Insert
  Gene/Insert name: SYFP2
  Species: Synthetic
  Promoter: minBG
  Cloning method: Gibson Cloning
Terms and licenses: Academic/Nonprofit Terms; Industry Terms: Not Available to Industry
Depositor comments: 5' Cloning Site: MluI (not destroyed), 3' Cloning Site: SgrAI (not destroyed). Please visit https://doi.org/10.1101/2024.06.10.597244 for bioRxiv preprint.
How to cite: AiP1417 - pAAV-AiE2051m_3xC2-minBG-SYFP2-WPRE-BGHpA was a gift from Allen Institute for Brain Science & Bosiljka Tasic (Addgene plasmid # 220650 ; http://n2t.net/addgene:220650 ; RRID:Addgene_220650)
